Addgene plasmid #60237: pUCHR-inGFPt
Purpose: HIV-1 transfer vector that encodes gfp-turbo reporter gene interrupted by intron
Depositing lab: Dmitriy Mazurov. Depositing organization: Institute of Immunology. Publication: Improvement of HIV-1 and Human T Cell Lymphotropic Virus Type 1 Replication-Dependent Vectors via Optimization of Reporter Gene Reconstitution and Modification with Intronic Short Hairpin RNA. Shunaeva A, Potashnikova D, Pichugin A, Mishina A, Filatov A, Nikolaitchik O, Hu WS, Mazurov D. J Virol. 2015 Oct 15;89(20):10591-601. doi: 10.1128/JVI.01940-15. Epub 2015 Aug 12. PubMed 26269177.
Backbone
  Vector backbone: pUCHR
  Backbone size w/o insert (bp): 6587
  Total vector size (bp): 8252
  Vector type: Lentiviral
Growth in bacteria
  Bacterial resistance: Ampicillin, 100 μg/mL
  Growth temperature: 37°C
  Growth strain: Stbl2
  Copy number: High Copy
Gene/Insert
  Gene/Insert name: inGFPt
  Insert size (bp): 1665
  Cloning method: Restriction Enzyme; 5′ cloning site Mlu I (not destroyed); 3′ cloning site Nhe I (not destroyed)
  Sequencing primers: 5′ N/A; 3′ N/A
Terms and licenses: Academic/Nonprofit Terms; Industry Terms: Not Available to Industry
How to cite: pUCHR-inGFPt was a gift from Dmitriy Mazurov (Addgene plasmid # 60237 ; http://n2t.net/addgene:60237 ; RRID:Addgene_60237)
