[The description below was written by a language model from this plasmid's Addgene catalogue record.]
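Description:
pUCHR-inGFPt is an HIV-1-based lentiviral transfer vector built on the pUCHR backbone, with a total size of about 8.25 kb, of which roughly 6.6 kb is backbone. It is maintained in bacteria as a high-copy plasmid under ampicillin selection. The record lists a recombination-deficient strain for growth, a common choice for constructs carrying repeated lentiviral LTR sequences. No feature table is provided, so the exact arrangement of LTRs, packaging signal and other viral elements is not documented here. As a transfer vector, it would be expected to supply the packageable viral genome, with structural and envelope functions provided in trans.

The payload is inGFPt, a cassette of about 1.7 kb cloned between MluI and NheI sites, both of which are retained. It encodes a TurboGFP reporter whose coding sequence is interrupted by an intron. The promoter driving the reporter, the orientation of the cassette and the source of the intron are not stated in the record.

The associated publication title places the construct among replication-dependent HIV-1 and HTLV-1 vectors optimised for reporter gene reconstitution. In this general design, the intron prevents functional reporter expression in the transfected producer cell. An intact reporter gene is restored only after the vector RNA has been spliced, packaged, reverse transcribed and integrated in a target cell. Fluorescence therefore marks cells that have been infected rather than those that only carry the plasmid. This makes such vectors useful for quantifying viral transmission, including in co-cultures of producer and target cells.
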