>Addgene plasmid #60237 | pUCHR-inGFPt | addgene partial sequence | sequence record 101717 | ffLuc-F 5'-ATTCGCCGCCAAGCTCTT-3'
ATAGCGGTCGGCCGCTTTACTTGTACATCCACGCGTTATTCTTCACCGGCATCTGCATCCGGGGTCTTGA
AGGCGTGCTGGTACTCCACGATGCCCAGCTCGGTGTTGCTGTGATCCTCCTCCACGCGGCGGAAGGCGAA
CATGGGGCCCCCGTTCTGCAGGATGCTGGGGTGGATGGCGCTCTTGAAGTGCATGTGGCTGTCCACCACG
GAGCTGTAGTAGCCGCCGTCGCGCAGGCTGAAGGTGCGGGTGAAGCTGCCATCCAGGTGAGTCCAGGAGA
TGTTTCAGCACTGTTGCCTTTAGTCTCGAGGCAACTTAGACAACTGAGTATTGATCTGAGCACAGCAGGG
TGTGAGCTGTTTGAAGATACTGGGGTTGGGGGTGAAGAAACTGCAGAGGACTAACTGGGCTGAGACCCAG
TGGCAATGTTTTAGGGCCTAAGGAATGCCTCTGAAAATCTAGATGTTTGAATGAGGCTTCAGTACTTTAC
AGAATCGTTGCCTGCACATCTTGGAAACACTTGCTGGGATTACTTCTTCAGGTTAACCCAACAGAAGGCT
CGAGAAGGTATATGCTGTTGACAGTGAGCGAAGGACAAGTATGGTCATTAAATAGTGAAGCCACAGATGT
ATTTAATGACCATACTTGTCCTGTGCCTACTGCCTCGGATCCCAAGGGGCTACTTTAGGAGCAATTATCT
TGTTTACTAAAACTGAATACCTTGCTATCTCTTTGATACATTTTTACAAAGCTGAATTAAAATGGTATAA
ATTAAATCACTTCTAGATGGACAACTTTGACTTTGAGAAAAGAGAGGTGGAAATGAGGAAA
